Addgene plasmid #83722: MSCV-6NBC-GFP-PGK-Puro-Barcode45
Purpose: individual 6N barcode to make barcoded cell line variants
Depositing lab: Monte Winslow. Depositing organization: Stanford University. Publication: An in vivo multiplexed small-molecule screening platform. Gruner BM, Schulze CJ, Yang D, Ogasawara D, Dix MM, Rogers ZN, Chuang CH, McFarland CD, Chiou SH, Brown JM, Cravatt BF, Bogyo M, Winslow MM. Nat Methods. 2016 Sep 12. doi: 10.1038/nmeth.3992. PubMed 27617390.
Backbone
  Vector backbone: MSCV
  Vector type: Retroviral
  Selectable markers: Puromycin
Growth in bacteria
  Bacterial resistance: Ampicillin, 100 μg/mL
  Growth temperature: 37°C
  Growth strain: DH5alpha
  Copy number: High Copy
Gene/Insert
  Gene/Insert name: Barcode45
  Species: Synthetic
  Cloning method: Restriction Enzyme; 5′ cloning site BglII (destroyed during cloning); 3′ cloning site EcoRI (not destroyed)
  Sequencing primers: 5′ CCCTTGAACCTCCTCGTTCGACC
Terms and licenses: Academic/Nonprofit Terms; Industry Terms: Not Available to Industry
How to cite: MSCV-6NBC-GFP-PGK-Puro-Barcode45 was a gift from Monte Winslow (Addgene plasmid # 83722 ; http://n2t.net/addgene:83722 ; RRID:Addgene_83722)
