[The description below was written by a language model from this plasmid's Addgene catalogue record and pLannotate feature annotations shown in this document.]
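Description:
MSCV-6NBC-GFP-PGK-Puro-Barcode45 is a gammaretroviral transfer plasmid built on the murine stem cell virus (MSCV) backbone, one member of a series in which each plasmid carries a distinct synthetic six-nucleotide barcode (here number 45). In bacteria it is maintained through a high-copy ColE1/pUC-type origin and selected with ampicillin via the β-lactamase gene. The remaining bacterial annotations (fragments of lacI, lacZα, rop, bom and the tetracycline resistance gene, plus lac promoter and operator elements) are non-functional remnants of earlier cloning vectors.

The proviral region is flanked by MESV-derived 5′ and 3′ long terminal repeats. It includes the Ψ packaging signal and a truncated, start-codon-less gag segment, which together promote efficient encapsidation of the genomic RNA when the plasmid is introduced into packaging cells that supply gag-pol and env in trans. Downstream lies an EGFP coding sequence, which has no annotated internal promoter and so is presumably transcribed from the 5′ LTR. It is followed by a mouse PGK promoter driving puromycin N-acetyltransferase, so transduced cells can be identified by green fluorescence and enriched with puromycin. The barcode was inserted by restriction cloning between a destroyed BglII site and a retained EcoRI site. It is too short to appear in the feature table, so its exact position is not annotated, although the construct name suggests it sits upstream of GFP.

The stated purpose is to generate barcoded cell line variants. Stable integration gives each transduced population a heritable DNA tag, which would let differently barcoded lines be pooled and later told apart by sequencing. This fits the multiplexed in vivo small-molecule screening work with which the plasmid is associated.
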