Features (pLannotate 1.2.2; 19 found; start..end, strand, type, name):
    579..920     +  misc_feature   MESV Ψ: packaging signal of murine embryonic stem cell virus
    987..1403    +  CDS            gag (truncated): truncated Moloney murine leukemia virus (MMLV) gag gene lacking the start codon
   1427..2143    +  CDS            EGFP: EGFP is a basic (constitutively fluorescent) green fluorescent protein published in 1996, derived from Aequorea victoria. It is reported to be a rapidly-maturing weak dimer with moderate acid sensitivity.
   2161..2660    +  promoter       PGK promoter: mouse phosphoglycerate kinase 1 promoter
   2681..3280    +  CDS            PuroR: puromycin N-acetyltransferase; pac from Streptomyces alboniger; confers resistance to puromycin
   3380..3894    +  LTR            3' LTR: 3' long terminal repeat from murine embryonic stem cell virus
   4087..4103    -  protein_bind   lac operator: The lac repressor binds to the lac operator to inhibit transcription in E. coli. This inhibition can be relieved by adding lactose or isopropyl-β-D-thiogalactopyranoside (IPTG). lac repressor encoded by lacI
   4111..4141    -  promoter       lac promoter: promoter for the E. coli lac operon
   4156..4177    -  protein_bind   CAP binding site: CAP binding activates transcription in the presence of cAMP. E. coli catabolite activator protein
   4190..4282    -  CDS            lacI (fragment): lac repressor; lacI; The lac repressor binds to the lac operator to inhibit transcription in E. coli. This inhibition can be relieved by adding lactose or isopropyl-β-D-thiogalactopyranoside (IPTG).
   4465..5053    -  rep_origin     ori: high-copy-number ColE1/pMB1/pBR322/pUC origin of replication
   5224..6084    -  CDS            AmpR: β-lactamase; bla; confers resistance to ampicillin, carbenicillin, and related antibiotics
   6085..6189    -  promoter       AmpR promoter: bla
   6284..6319    +  CDS            rop (fragment): Rop protein, which maintains plasmids at low copy number; rop
   6421..6520    +  misc_feature   bom (fragment): basis of mobility region from pBR322
   6526..6675    -  CDS            lacZα (fragment): LacZα fragment of β-galactosidase; lacZ fragment
   6675..6876    -  CDS            TcR (fragment): tetracycline efflux protein; tet; confers resistance to tetracycline
   6877..6975    +  CDS            env (fragment): murine leukemia virus gPr80 envelope polyprotein precursor; env; proteolytically cleaved into gp70SU and p15TM subunits
   7017..515     +  LTR            5' LTR (across the origin): 5' long terminal repeat from murine embryonic stem cell virus
>Addgene plasmid #83722 | MSCV-6NBC-GFP-PGK-Puro-Barcode45 | depositor full sequence | sequence record 159876 | Full Sequence
TGAAAGACCCCACCTGTAGGTTTGGCAAGCTAGCTTAAGTAACGCCATTTTGCAAGGCATGGAAAATACA
TAACTGAGAATAGAGAAGTTCAGATCAAGGTTAGGAACAGAGAGACAGCAGAATATGGGCCAAACAGGAT
ATCTGTGGTAAGCAGTTCCTGCCCCGGCTCAGGGCCAAGAACAGATGGTCCCCAGATGCGGTCCCGCCCT
CAGCAGTTTCTAGAGAACCATCAGATGTTTCCAGGGTGCCCCAAGGACCTGAAATGACCCTGTGCCTTAT
TTGAACTAACCAATCAGTTCGCTTCTCGCTTCTGTTCGCGCGCTTCTGCTCCCCGAGCTCAATAAAAGAG
CCCACAACCCCTCACTCGGCGCGCCAGTCCTCCGATAGACTGCGTCGCCCGGGTACCCGTATTCCCAATA
AAGCCTCTTGCTGTTTGCATCCGAATCGTGGACTCGCTGATCCTTGGGAGGGTCTCCTCAGATTGATTGA
CTGCCCACCTCGGGGGTCTTTCATTTGGAGGTTCCACCGAGATTTGGAGACCCCTGCCCAGGGACCACCG
ACCCCCCCGCCGGGAGGTAAGCTGGCCAGCGGTCGTTTCGTGTCTGTCTCTGTCTTTGTGCGTGTTTGTG
CCGGCATCTAATGTTTGCGCCTGCGTCTGTACTAGTTAGCTAACTAGCTCTGTATCTGGCGGACCCGTGG
TGGAACTGACGAGTTCTGAACACCCGGCCGCAACCCTGGGAGACGTCCCAGGGACTTTGGGGGCCGTTTT
TGTGGCCCGACCTGAGGAAGGGAGTCGATGTGGAATCCGACCCCGTCAGGATATGTGGTTCTGGTAGGAG
ACGAGAACCTAAAACAGTTCCCGCCTCCGTCTGAATTTTTGCTTTCGGTTTGGAACCGAAGCCGCGCGTC
TTGTCTGCTGCAGCGCTGCAGCATCGTTCTGTGTTGTCTCTGTCTGACTGTGTTTCTGTATTTGTCTGAA
AATTAGGGCCAGACTGTTACCACTCCCTTAAGTTTGACCTTAGGTCACTGGAAAGATGTCGAGCGGATCG
CTCACAACCAGTCGGTAGATGTCAAGAAGAGACGTTGGGTTACCTTCTGCTCTGCAGAATGGCCAACCTT
TAACGTCGGATGGCCGCGAGACGGCACCTTTAACCGAGACCTCATCACCCAGGTTAAGATCAAGGTCTTT
TCACCTGGCCCGCATGGACACCCAGACCAGGTCCCCTACATCGTGACCTGGGAAGCCTTGGCTTTTGACC
CCCCTCCCTGGGTCAAGCCCTTTGTACACCCTAAGCCTCCGCCTCCTCTTCCTCCATCCGCCCCGTCTCT
CCCCCTTGAACCTCCTCGTTCGACCCCGCCTCGATCCTCCCTTTATCCAGCCCTCACTCCTTCTCTAGGC
GCCGGAATTAGATCCTGAATACCACCATGGTGAGCAAGGGCGAGGAGCTGTTCACCGGGGTGGTGCCCAT
CCTGGTCGAGCTGGACGGCGACGTAAACGGCCACAAGTTCAGCGTGTCCGGCGAGGGCGAGGGCGATGCC
ACCTACGGCAAGCTGACCCTGAAGTTCATCTGCACCACCGGCAAGCTGCCCGTGCCCTGGCCCACCCTCG
TGACCACCCTGACCTACGGCGTGCAGTGCTTCAGCCGCTACCCCGACCACATGAAGCAGCACGACTTCTT
CAAGTCCGCCATGCCCGAAGGCTACGTCCAGGAGCGCACCATCTTCTTCAAGGACGACGGCAACTACAAG
ACCCGCGCCGAGGTGAAGTTCGAGGGCGACACCCTGGTGAACCGCATCGAGCTGAAGGGCATCGACTTCA
AGGAGGACGGCAACATCCTGGGGCACAAGCTGGAGTACAACTACAACAGCCACAACGTCTATATCATGGC
CGACAAGCAGAAGAACGGCATCAAGGTGAACTTCAAGATCCGCCACAACATCGAGGACGGCAGCGTGCAG
CTCGCCGACCACTACCAGCAGAACACCCCCATCGGCGACGGCCCCGTGCTGCTGCCCGACAACCACTACC
TGAGCACCCAGTCCGCCCTGAGCAAAGACCCCAACGAGAAGCGCGATCACATGGTCCTGCTGGAGTTCGT
GACCGCCGCCGGGATCACTCTCGGCATGGACGAGCTGTACAAGTAGCGGAGAATTCTACCGGGTAGGGGA
GGCGCTTTTCCCAAGGCAGTCTGGAGCATGCGCTTTAGCAGCCCCGCTGGGCACTTGGCGCTACACAAGT
GGCCTCTGGCCTCGCACACATTCCACATCCACCGGTAGGCGCCAACCGGCTCCGTTCTTTGGTGGCCCCT
TCGCGCCACCTTCTACTCCTCCCCTAGTCAGGAAGTTCCCCCCCGCCCCGCAGCTCGCGTCGTGCAGGAC
GTGACAAATGGAAGTAGCACGTCTCACTAGTCTCGTGCAGATGGACAGCACCGCTGAGCAATGGAAGCGG
GTAGGCCTTTGGGGCAGCGGCCAATAGCAGCTTTGCTCCTTCGCTTTCTGGGCTCAGAGGCTGGGAAGGG
GTGGGTCCGGGGGCGGGCTCAGGGGCGGGCTCAGGGGCGGGGCGGGCGCCCGAAGGTCCTCCGGAGGCCC
GGCATTCTGCACGCTTCAAAAGCGCACGTCTGCCGCGCTGTTCTCCTCTTCCTCATCTCCGGGCCTTTCG
ACCTGCAGCCCAAGCTTACCATGACCGAGTACAAGCCCACGGTGCGCCTCGCCACCCGCGACGACGTCCC
CAGGGCCGTACGCACCCTCGCCGCCGCGTTCGCCGACTACCCCGCCACGCGCCACACCGTCGATCCGGAC
CGCCACATCGAGCGGGTCACCGAGCTGCAAGAACTCTTCCTCACGCGCGTCGGGCTCGACATCGGCAAGG
TGTGGGTCGCGGACGACGGCGCCGCGGTGGCGGTCTGGACCACGCCGGAGAGCGTCGAAGCGGGGGCGGT
GTTCGCCGAGATCGGCCCGCGCATGGCCGAGTTGAGCGGTTCCCGGCTGGCCGCGCAGCAACAGATGGAA
GGCCTCCTGGCGCCGCACCGGCCCAAGGAGCCCGCGTGGTTCCTGGCCACCGTCGGCGTCTCGCCCGACC
ACCAGGGCAAGGGTCTGGGCAGCGCCGTCGTGCTCCCCGGAGTGGAGGCGGCCGAGCGCGCCGGGGTGCC
CGCCTTCCTGGAGACCTCCGCGCCCCGCAACCTCCCCTTCTACGAGCGGCTCGGCTTCACCGTCACCGCC
GACGTCGAGGTGCCCGAAGGACCGCGCACCTGGTGCATGACCCGCAAGCCCGGTGCCTGACGCCCGCCCC
ACGACCCGCAGCGCCCGACCGAAAGGAGCGCACGACCCCATGCATCGATAAAATAAAAGATTTTATTTAG
TCTCCAGAAAAAGGGGGGAATGAAAGACCCCACCTGTAGGTTTGGCAAGCTAGCTTAAGTAACGCCATTT
TGCAAGGCATGGAAAATACATAACTGAGAATAGAGAAGTTCAGATCAAGGTTAGGAACAGAGAGACAGCA
GAATATGGGCCAAACAGGATATCTGTGGTAAGCAGTTCCTGCCCCGGCTCAGGGCCAAGAACAGATGGTC
CCCAGATGCGGTCCCGCCCTCAGCAGTTTCTAGAGAACCATCAGATGTTTCCAGGGTGCCCCAAGGACCT
GAAATGACCCTGTGCCTTATTTGAACTAACCAATCAGTTCGCTTCTCGCTTCTGTTCGCGCGCTTCTGCT
CCCCGAGCTCAATAAAAGAGCCCACAACCCCTCACTCGGCGCGCCAGTCCTCCGATAGACTGCGTCGCCC
GGGTACCCGTGTATCCAATAAACCCTCTTGCAGTTGCATCCGACTTGTGGTCTCGCTGTTCCTTGGGAGG
GTCTCCTCTGAGTGATTGACTACCCGTCAGCGGGGGTCTTTCATGGGTAACAGTTTCTTGAAGTTGGAGA
ACAACATTCTGAGGGTAGGAGTCGAATATTAAGTAATCCTGACTCAATTAGCCACTGTTTTGAATCCACA
TACTCCAATACTCCTGAAATAGTTCATTATGGACAGCGCAGAAGAGCTGGGGAGAATTAATTCGTAATCA
TGGTCATAGCTGTTTCCTGTGTGAAATTGTTATCCGCTCACAATTCCACACAACATACGAGCCGGAAGCA
TAAAGTGTAAAGCCTGGGGTGCCTAATGAGTGAGCTAACTCACATTAATTGCGTTGCGCTCACTGCCCGC
TTTCCAGTCGGGAAACCTGTCGTGCCAGCTGCATTAATGAATCGGCCAACGCGCGGGGAGAGGCGGTTTG
CGTATTGGGCGCTCTTCCGCTTCCTCGCTCACTGACTCGCTGCGCTCGGTCGTTCGGCTGCGGCGAGCGG
TATCAGCTCACTCAAAGGCGGTAATACGGTTATCCACAGAATCAGGGGATAACGCAGGAAAGAACATGTG
AGCAAAAGGCCAGCAAAAGGCCAGGAACCGTAAAAAGGCCGCGTTGCTGGCGTTTTTCCATAGGCTCCGC
CCCCCTGACGAGCATCACAAAAATCGACGCTCAAGTCAGAGGTGGCGAAACCCGACAGGACTATAAAGAT
ACCAGGCGTTTCCCCCTGGAAGCTCCCTCGTGCGCTCTCCTGTTCCGACCCTGCCGCTTACCGGATACCT
GTCCGCCTTTCTCCCTTCGGGAAGCGTGGCGCTTTCTCATAGCTCACGCTGTAGGTATCTCAGTTCGGTG
TAGGTCGTTCGCTCCAAGCTGGGCTGTGTGCACGAACCCCCCGTTCAGCCCGACCGCTGCGCCTTATCCG
GTAACTATCGTCTTGAGTCCAACCCGGTAAGACACGACTTATCGCCACTGGCAGCAGCCACTGGTAACAG
GATTAGCAGAGCGAGGTATGTAGGCGGTGCTACAGAGTTCTTGAAGTGGTGGCCTAACTACGGCTACACT
AGAAGGACAGTATTTGGTATCTGCGCTCTGCTGAAGCCAGTTACCTTCGGAAAAAGAGTTGGTAGCTCTT
GATCCGGCAAACAAACCACCGCTGGTAGCGGTGGTTTTTTTGTTTGCAAGCAGCAGATTACGCGCAGAAA
AAAAGGATCTCAAGAAGATCCTTTGATCTTTTCTACGGGGTCTGACGCTCAGTGGAACGAAAACTCACGT
TAAGGGATTTTGGTCATGAGATTATCAAAAAGGATCTTCACCTAGATCCTTTTAAATTAAAAATGAAGTT
TTAAATCAATCTAAAGTATATATGAGTAAACTTGGTCTGACAGTTACCAATGCTTAATCAGTGAGGCACC
TATCTCAGCGATCTGTCTATTTCGTTCATCCATAGTTGCCTGACTCCCCGTCGTGTAGATAACTACGATA
CGGGAGGGCTTACCATCTGGCCCCAGTGCTGCAATGATACCGCGAGACCCACGCTCACCGGCTCCAGATT
TATCAGCAATAAACCAGCCAGCCGGAAGGGCCGAGCGCAGAAGTGGTCCTGCAACTTTATCCGCCTCCAT
CCAGTCTATTAATTGTTGCCGGGAAGCTAGAGTAAGTAGTTCGCCAGTTAATAGTTTGCGCAACGTTGTT
GCCATTGCTACAGGCATCGTGGTGTCACGCTCGTCGTTTGGTATGGCTTCATTCAGCTCCGGTTCCCAAC
GATCAAGGCGAGTTACATGATCCCCCATGTTGTGCAAAAAAGCGGTTAGCTCCTTCGGTCCTCCGATCGT
TGTCAGAAGTAAGTTGGCCGCAGTGTTATCACTCATGGTTATGGCAGCACTGCATAATTCTCTTACTGTC
ATGCCATCCGTAAGATGCTTTTCTGTGACTGGTGAGTACTCAACCAAGTCATTCTGAGAATAGTGTATGC
GGCGACCGAGTTGCTCTTGCCCGGCGTCAATACGGGATAATACCGCGCCACATAGCAGAACTTTAAAAGT
GCTCATCATTGGAAAACGTTCTTCGGGGCGAAAACTCTCAAGGATCTTACCGCTGTTGAGATCCAGTTCG
ATGTAACCCACTCGTGCACCCAACTGATCTTCAGCATCTTTTACTTTCACCAGCGTTTCTGGGTGAGCAA
AAACAGGAAGGCAAAATGCCGCAAAAAAGGGAATAAGGGCGACACGGAAATGTTGAATACTCATACTCTT
CCTTTTTCAATATTATTGAAGCATTTATCAGGGTTATTGTCTCATGAGCGGATACATATTTGAATGTATT
TAGAAAAATAAACAAATAGGGGTTCCGCGCACATTTCCCCGAAAAGTGCCACCTGACGTCTAAGAAACCA
TTATTATCATGACATTAACCTATAAAAATAGGCGTATCACGAGGCCCTTTCGTCTCGCGCGTTTCGGTGA
TGACGGTGAAAACCTCTGACACATGCAGCTCCCGGAGACGGTCACAGCTTGTCTGTAAGCGGATGCCGGG
AGCAGACAAGCCCGTCAGGGCGCGTCAGCGGGTGTTGGCGGGTGTCGGGGCTGGCTTAACTATGCGGCAT
CAGAGCAGATTGTACTGAGAGTGCACCATATGCGGTGTGAAATACCGCACAGATGCGTAAGGAGAAAATA
CCGCATCAGGCGCCATTCGCCATTCAGGCTGCGCAACTGTTGGGAAGGGCGATCGGTGCGGGCCTCTTCG
CTATTACGCCAGCTGGCGAAAGGGGGATGTGCTGCAAGGCGATTAAGTTGGGTAACGCCAGGGTTTTCCC
AGTCACGACGTTGTAAAACGACGGCGCAAGGAATGGTGCATGCAAGGAGATGGCGCCCAACAGTCCCCCG
GCCACGGGGCCTGCCACCATACCCACGCCGAAACAAGCGCTCATGAGCCCGAAGTGGCGAGCCCGATCTT
CCCCATCGGTGATGTCGGCGATATAGGCGCCAGCAACCGCACCTGTGGCGCCGGTGATGCCGGCCACGAT
GCGTCCGGCGTAGAGGCGATTAGTCCAATTTGTTAAAGACAGGATATCAGTGGTCCAGGCTCTAGTTTTG
ACTCAACAATATCACCAGCTGAAGCCTATAGAGTACGAGCCATAGATAAAATAAAAGATTTTATTTAGTC
TCCAGAAAAAGGGGGGAA
