>Addgene plasmid #83722 | MSCV-6NBC-GFP-PGK-Puro-Barcode45 | addgene partial sequence | sequence record 165255 | pLXSN5 5'-CCCTTGAACCTCCTCGTTCGACC-3'
CAGCCCTCACTCCTTCTCTAGGCGCCGGAATTAGATCCTGAATACCACCATGGTGAGCAAGGGCGAGGAG
CTGTTCACCGGGGTGGTGCCCATCCTGGTCGAGCTGGACGGCGACGTAAACGGCCACAAGTTCAGCGTGT
CCGGCGAGGGCGAGGGCGATGCCACCTACGGCAAGCTGACCCTGAAGTTCATCTGCACCACCGGCAAGCT
GCCCGTGCCCTGGCCCACCCTCGTGACCACCCTGACCTACGGCGTGCAGTGCTTCAGCCGCTACCCCGAC
CACATGAAGCAGCACGACTTCTTCAAGTCCGCCATGCCCGAAGGCTACGTCCAGGAGCGCACCATCTTCT
TCAAGGACGACGGCAACTACAAGACCCGCGCCGAGGTGAAGTTCGAGGGCGACACCCTGGTGAACCGCAT
CGAGCTGAAGGGCATCGACTTCAAGGAGGACGGCAACATCCTGGGGCACAAGCTGGAGTACAACTACAAC
AGCCACAACGTCTATATCATGGCCGACAAGCAGAAGAACGGCATCAAGGTGAACTTCAAGATCCGCCACA
ACATCGAGGACGGCAGCGTGCAGCTCGCCGACCACTACCAGCAGAACACCCCCATCGGCGACGGCCCCGT
GCTGCTGCCCGACAACCACTACCTGAGCACCCAGTCCGCCCTGAGCAAAGACCCCAACGAGAAGCGCGAT
CACATGGTCCTGCTGGAGTTCGTGACCGCCGCCGGGATCACTCTCGGCATGGACGAGCTGTACAAGTAGC
GGAGAATTCTACCGGGTAGGGGAGGCGCTTTTCCCAAGGCAGTCTGGAGCATGCGCTTTAG
